>Addgene plasmid #124939 | pcDNA_RGG-GFP-RGG_withTEVsite | addgene full sequence | sequence record 247690 | Addgene NGS Result
CACTCTCAGTACAATCTGCTCTGATGCCGCATAGTTAAGCCAGTATCTGCTCCCTGCTTGTGTGTTGGAG
GTCGCTGAGTAGTGCGCGAGCAAAATTTAAGCTACAACAAGGCAAGGCTTGACCGACAATTGCATGAAGA
ATCTGCTTAGGGTTAGGCGTTTTGCGCTGCTTCGCGATGTACGGGCCAGATATACGCGTTGACATTGATT
ATTGACTAGTTATTAATAGTAATCAATTACGGGGTCATTAGTTCATAGCCCATATATGGAGTTCCGCGTT
ACATAACTTACGGTAAATGGCCCGCCTGGCTGACCGCCCAACGACCCCCGCCCATTGACGTCAATAATGA
CGTATGTTCCCATAGTAACGCCAATAGGGACTTTCCATTGACGTCAATGGGTGGAGTATTTACGGTAAAC
TGCCCACTTGGCAGTACATCAAGTGTATCATATGCCAAGTACGCCCCCTATTGACGTCAATGACGGTAAA
TGGCCCGCCTGGCATTATGCCCAGTACATGACCTTATGGGACTTTCCTACTTGGCAGTACATCTACGTAT
TAGTCATCGCTATTACCATGGTGATGCGGTTTTGGCAGTACATCAATGGGCGTGGATAGCGGTTTGACTC
ACGGGGATTTCCAAGTCTCCACCCCATTGACGTCAATGGGAGTTTGTTTTGGCACCAAAATCAACGGGAC
TTTCCAAAATGTCGTAACAACTCCGCCCCATTGACGCAAATGGGCGGTAGGCGTGTACGGTGGGAGGTCT
ATATAAGCAGAGCTCTCTGGCTAACTAGAGAACCCACTGCTTACTGGCTTATCGAAATTAATACGACTCA
CTATAGGGAGACCCAAGCTGGCTAGCGTTTAAACTTAAGCTTGGTACCGAGCTCGGATCCATGGAATCGA
ATCAATCTAACAACGGTGGATCGGGAAACGCAGCATTGAATCGTGGGGGCCGTTACGTACCACCACACTT
GAGAGGCGGAGATGGTGGTGCCGCCGCTGCTGCCTCAGCCGGAGGCGACGACAGACGCGGTGGGGCCGGG
GGTGGTGGCTATCGTAGAGGTGGTGGAAATTCAGGGGGCGGCGGCGGAGGAGGCTACGATCGTGGATACA
ACGACAACCGGGATGACCGTGACAATCGGGGCGGCTCCGGCGGTTATGGCCGGGACAGAAATTACGAGGA
TCGCGGTTATAACGGGGGTGGTGGGGGAGGAGGCAATCGCGGCTACAATAATAACCGCGGTGGGGGTGGA
GGCGGCTATAATCGGCAGGACCGTGGAGACGGCGGTTCTAGTAATTTCTCGCGGGGAGGGTATAACAACA
GAGATGAGGGCTCAGACAACAGAGGCTCAGGCAGATCATACAACAACGATCGGCGCGACAATGGTGGTGA
CGGGGGCGGAGGCGGTTCCCTCGAGAATTTATATTTCCAGGGCATGGTGAGCAAGGGCGAGGAGCTGTTC
ACCGGGGTGGTGCCCATCCTGGTCGAGCTGGACGGCGACGTAAACGGCCACAAGTTCAGCGTGTCCGGCG
AGGGCGAGGGCGATGCCACCTACGGCAAGCTGACCCTGAAGTTCATCTGCACCACCGGCAAGCTGCCCGT
GCCCTGGCCCACCCTCGTGACCACCCTGACCTACGGCGTGCAGTGCTTCAGCCGATATCCAGATCATATG
AAGCAGCACGATTTCTTTAAAAGTGCGATGCCCGAGGGTTATGTTCAGGAGCGCACCATCTTCTTCAAGG
ACGACGGGAATTATAAGACCCGCGCTGAGGTTAAGTTTGAAGGGGATACCCTTGTTAACAGAATTGAGCT
GAAGGGTATAGACTTTAAAGAAGATGGCAATATATTGGGGCACAAGCTCGAATATAATTACAACAGTCAT
AACGTATATATCATGGCTGACAAGCAAAAGAATGGCATAAAAGTGAATTTTAAGATACGACACAATATAG
AGGATGGTAGCGTCCAGCTTGCGGATCATTACCAGCAGAATACACCAATTGGTGACGGCCCAGTACTGCT
GCCGGATAATCACTATCTCAGTACCCAGAGTGCATTGTCCAAAGACCCGAACGAGAAACGCGATCACATG
GTACTGCTGGAATTTGTAACGGCTGCTGGAATTACATTGGGAATGGACGAGTTGTACAAGGAATTCGGAG
GCGGTGGAAGCGAGTCTAATCAGAGCAATAACGGGGGTAGTGGCAATGCCGCGCTCAATCGGGGAGGCCG
CTACGTGCCTCCTCACCTCAGAGGGGGCGATGGGGGCGCCGCTGCCGCTGCGAGCGCCGGTGGCGATGAT
CGGCGGGGAGGAGCGGGTGGAGGTGGTTATCGCCGAGGTGGCGGGAACAGTGGGGGTGGAGGAGGCGGTG
GATATGATCGAGGTTACAACGACAATCGGGACGATCGAGATAACAGAGGGGGTTCAGGTGGATACGGAAG
AGACAGGAATTACGAGGACAGAGGATACAATGGCGGAGGCGGTGGGGGAGGTAATAGAGGATACAACAAT
AATCGAGGAGGCGGGGGGGGAGGGTACAATCGCCAAGACCGCGGTGATGGAGGAAGTTCTAACTTTAGCA
GAGGTGGATACAACAATAGGGATGAAGGCTCAGACAACAGAGGTTCTGGTCGAAGCTACAATAACGACAG
ACGCGACAACGGTGGCGATGGGTAATAATCTAGAGGGCCCGTTTATCGAGGATTACCACTACGCTACGTG
TACAAACGAGGACCTGATGCACTTTGACGACTTGGGATCGACGAGAGCAGCGCGACAACGGTGGCGATGG
GTAATAATCTAGAGGGCCCGTTTGTCGAGGATTACCACTACGCTACGTGCCTCCTCACCTCAGAGGGGGC
GATGGGTAATAATCTAGAGGGCCCGTTTAAACCCGCTGATCAGCCTCGACTGTGCCTTCTAGTTGCCAGC
CATCTGTTGTTTGCCCCTCCCCCGTGCCTTCCTTGACCCTGGAAGGTGCCACTCCCACTGTCCTTTCCTA
ATAAAATGAGGAAATTGCATCGCATTGTCTGAGTAGGTGTCATTCTATTCTGGGGGGTGGGGTGGGGCAG
GACAGCAAGGGGGAGGATTGGGAAGACAATAGCAGGCATGCTGGGGATGCGGTGGGCTCTATGGCTTCTG
AGGCGGAAAGAACCAGCTGGGGCTCTAGGGGGTATCCCC
[124 nt withheld, positions 3190-3313]
C
[91 nt withheld, positions 3315-3405]
A
[49 nt withheld, positions 3407-3455]
CCTTTGACGTTGGAGTCCACGTTCTTT
[37 nt withheld, positions 3483-3519]
ACCCTATCTCGGTCTATTCTTTTGATTTATAAGGGATTTTGCCGATTTCGGCCTATTGGTTAAAAAATGA
GCTGATTTAACAAAAATTTAACGCGAATTAATTCTGTGGAATGTGTGTCAGTTAGGGTGTGGAAAGTCCC
CAGGCTCCCCAGCAGGCAGAAGTATGCAAAGCATGCATCTCAATTAGTCAGCAACCAGGTGTGGAAAGTC
CCCAGGCTCCCCAGCAGGCAGAAGTATGCAAAGCATGCATCTCAATTAGTCAGCAACCATAGTCCCGCCC
CTAACTCCGCCCATCCCGCCCCTAACTCCGCCCAGTTCCGCCCATTCTCCGCCCCATGGCTGACTAATTT
TTTTTATTTATGCAGAGGCCGAGGCCGCCTCTGCCTCTGAGCTATTCCAGAAGTAGTGAGGAGGCTTTTT
TGGAGGCCTAGGCTTTTGCAAAAAGCTCCCGGGAGCTTGTATATCCATTTTCGGATCTGATCAAGAGACA
GGATGAGGATCGTTTCGCATGATTGAACAAGATGGATTGCACGCAGGTTCTCCGGCCGCTTGGGTGGAGA
GGCTATTCGGCTATGACTGGGCACAACAGACAATCGGCTGCTCTGATGCCGCCGTGTTCCGGCTGTCAGC
GCAGGGGCGCCCGGTTCTTTTTGTCAAGACCGACCTGTCCGGTGCCCTGAATGAACTGCAGGACGAGGCA
GCGCGGCTATCGTGGCTGGCCACGACGGGCGTTCCTTGCGCAGCTGTGCTCGACGTTGTCACTGAAGCGG
GAAGGGACTGGCTGCTATTGGGCGAAGTGCCGGGGCAGGATCTCCTGTCATCTCACCTTGCTCCTGCCGA
GAAAGTATCCATCATGGCTGATGCAATGCGGCGGCTGCATACGCTTGATCCGGCTACCTGCCCATTCGAC
CACCAAGCGAAACATCGCATCGAGCGAGCACGTACTCGGATGGAAGCCGGTCTTGTCGATCAGGATGATC
TGGACGAAGAGCATCAGGGGCTCGCGCCAGCCGAACTGTTCGCCAGGCTCAAGGCGCGCATGCCCGACGG
CGAGGATCTCGTCGTGACCCATGGCGATGCCTGCTTGCCGAATATCATGGTGGAAAATGGCCGCTTTTCT
GGATTCATCGACTGTGGCCGGCTGGGTGTGGCGGACCGCTATCAGGACATAGCGTTGGCTACCCGTGATA
TTGCTGAAGAGCTTGGCGGCGAATGGGCTGACCGCTTCCTCGTGCTTTACGGTATCGCCGCTCCCGATTC
GCAGCGCATCGCCTTCTATCGCCTTCTTGACGAGTTCTTCTGAGCGGGACTCTGGGGTTCGAAATGACCG
ACCAAGCGACGCCCAACCTGCCATCACGAGATTTCGATTCCACCGCCGCCTTCTATGAAAGGTTGGGCTT
CGGAATCGTTTTCCGGGACGCCGGCTGGATGATCCTCCAGCGCGGGGATCTCATGCTGGAGTTCTTCGCC
CACCCCAACTTGTTTATTGCAGCTTATAATGGTTACAAATAAAGCAATAGCATCACAAATTTCACAAATA
AAGCATTTTTTTCACTGCATTCTAGTTGTGGTTTGTCCAAACTCATCAATGTATCTTATCATGTCTGTAT
ACCGTCGACCTCTAGCTAGAGCTTGGCGTAATCATGGTCATAGCTGTTTCCTGTGTGAAATTGTTATCCG
CTCACAATTCCACACAACATACGAGCCGGAAGCATAAAGTGTAAAGCCTGGGGTGCCTAATGAGTGAGCT
AACTCACATTAATTGCGTTGCGCTCACTGCCCGCTTTCCAGTCGGGAAACCTGTCGTGCCAGCTGCATTA
ATGAATCGGCCAACGCGCGGGGAGAGGCGGTTTGCGTATTGGGCGCTCTTCCGCTTCCTCGCTCACTGAC
TCGCTGCGCTCGGTCGTTCGGCTGCGGCGAGCGGTATCAGCTCACTCAAAGGCGGTAATACGGTTATCCA
CAGAATCAGGGGATAACGCAGGAAAGAACATGTGAGCAAAAGGCCAGCAAAAGGCCAGGAACCGTAAAAA
GGCCGCGTTGCTGGCGTTTTTCCATAGGCTCCGCCCCCCTGACGAGCATCACAAAAATCGACGCTCAAGT
CAGAGGTGGCGAAACCCGACAGGACTATAAAGATACCAGGCGTTTCCCCCTGGAAGCTCCCTCGTGCGCT
CTCCTGTTCCGACCCTGCCGCTTACCGGATACCTGTCCGCCTTTCTCCCTTCGGGAAGCGTGGCGCTTTC
TCATAGCTCACGCTGTAGGTATCTCAGTTCGGTGTAGGTCGTTCGCTCCAAGCTGGGCTGTGTGCACGAA
CCCCCCGTTCAGCCCGACCGCTGCGCCTTATCCGGTAACTATCGTCTTGAGTCCAACCCGGTAAGACACG
ACTTATCGCCACTGGCAGCAGCCACTGGTAACAGGATTAGCAGAGCGAGGTATGTAGGCGGTGCTACAGA
GTTCTTGAAGTGGTGGCCTAACTACGGCTACACTAGAAGAACAGTATTTGGTATCTGCGCTCTGCTGAAG
CCAGTTACCTTCGGAAAAAGAGTTGGTAGCTCTTGATCCGGCAAACAAACCACCGCTGGTAGCGGTGGTT
TTTTTGTTTGCAAGCAGCAGATTACGCGCAGAAAAAAAGGATCTCAAGAAGATCCTTTGATCTTTTCTAC
GGGGTCTGACGCTCAGTGGAACGAAAACTCACGTTAAGGGATTTTGGTCATGAGATTATCAAAAAGGATC
TTCACCTAGATCCTTTTAAATTAAAAATGAAGTTTTAAATCAATCTAAAGTATATATGAGTAAACTTGGT
CTGACAGTTACCAATGCTTAATCAGTGAGGCACCTATCTCAGCGATCTGTCTATTTCGTTCATCCATAGT
TGCCTGACTCCCCGTCGTGTAGATAACTACGATACGGGAGGGCTTACCATCTGGCCCCAGTGCTGCAATG
ATACCGCGAGACCCACGCTCACCGGCTCCAGATTTATCAGCAATAAACCAGCCAGCCGGAAGGGCCGAGC
GCAGAAGTGGTCCTGCAACTTTATCCGCCTCCATCCAGTCTATTAATTGTTGCCGGGAAGCTAGAGTAAG
TAGTTCGCCAGTTAATAGTTTGCGCAACGTTGTTGCCATTGCTACAGGCATCGTGGTGTCACGCTCGTCG
TTTGGTATGGCTTCATTCAGCTCCGGTTCCCAACGATCAAGGCGAGTTACATGATCCCCCATGTTGTGCA
AAAAAGCGGTTAGCTCCTTCGGTCCTCCGATCGTTGTCAGAAGTAAGTTGGCCGCAGTGTTATCACTCAT
GGTTATGGCAGCACTGCATAATTCTCTTACTGTCATGCCATCCGTAAGATGCTTTTCTGTGACTGGTGAG
TACTCAACCAAGTCATTCTGAGAATAGTGTATGCGGCGACCGAGTTGCTCTTGCCCGGCGTCAATACGGG
ATAATACCGCGCCACATAGCAGAACTTTAAAAGTGCTCATCATTGGAAAACGTTCTTCGGGGCGAAAACT
CTCAAGGATCTTACCGCTGTTGAGATCCAGTTCGATGTAACCCACTCGTGCACCCAACTGATCTTCAGCA
TCTTTTACTTTCACCAGCGTTTCTGGGTGAGCAAAAACAGGAAGGCAAAATGCCGCAAAAAAGGGAATAA
GGGCGACACGGAAATGTTGAATACTCATACTCTTCCTTTTTCAATATTATTGAAGCATTTATCAGGGTTA
TTGTCTCATGAGCGGATACATATTTGAATGTATTTAGAAAAATAAACAAATAGGGGTTCCGCGCACATTT
CCCCGAAAAGTGCCACCTGACGTCGACGGATCGGGAGATCTCCCGATCCCCTATGGTG
Features (pLannotate 1.2.2; 22 found; start..end, strand, type, name):
    201..580     +  enhancer       CMV enhancer: human cytomegalovirus immediate early enhancer
    581..784     +  promoter       CMV promoter: human cytomegalovirus (CMV) immediate early promoter
    780..813     +  LTR            5' LTR (truncated) (fragment): truncated 5' long terminal repeat (LTR) from HIV-1
    829..847     +  promoter       T7 promoter: promoter for bacteriophage T7 RNA polymerase
    901..1404    +  CDS            laf-1 (fragment): DDX3_CAEEL - Experimental evidence at protein level: Swiss-Prot protein existence level 1. Multifunctional ATP-dependent RNA helicase (PubMed:27546789). Plays a role in RNA remodeling, but is not required for RNA unwinding (PubMed:27546789). Binds to RNA in a concentration-dependent manner to stimulate annealing between two complementary strands of RNA (PubMed:26015579, PubMed:27546789). This process is also dependent upon ATP; ATP reduces binding to RNA and subsequently diminishes RNA annealing (PubMed:27546789). Involved in many cellular processes, which do not necessarily require its ATPase
   1444..2160    +  CDS            EGFP: EGFP is a basic (constitutively fluorescent) green fluorescent protein published in 1996, derived from Aequorea victoria. It is reported to be a rapidly-maturing weak dimer with moderate acid sensitivity.
   2182..2682    +  CDS            laf-1 (fragment): DDX3_CAEEL - Experimental evidence at protein level: Swiss-Prot protein existence level 1. Multifunctional ATP-dependent RNA helicase (PubMed:27546789). Plays a role in RNA remodeling, but is not required for RNA unwinding (PubMed:27546789). Binds to RNA in a concentration-dependent manner to stimulate annealing between two complementary strands of RNA (PubMed:26015579, PubMed:27546789). This process is also dependent upon ATP; ATP reduces binding to RNA and subsequently diminishes RNA annealing (PubMed:27546789). Involved in many cellular processes, which do not necessarily require its ATPase
   2920..3144    +  polyA_signal   bGH poly(A) signal: bovine growth hormone polyadenylation signal
   3148..3169    +  promoter       SV40 promoter (fragment): SV40 enhancer and early promoter
   3190..3618    +  rep_origin     f1 ori (sequence partly withheld): f1 bacteriophage origin of replication; arrow indicates direction of (+) strand synthesis
   3632..3961    +  promoter       SV40 promoter: SV40 enhancer and early promoter
   4028..4819    +  CDS            neo: KKA2_KLEPN - Also known as kan, nptII. Experimental evidence at protein level: Swiss-Prot protein existence level 1. Resistance to kanamycin, neomycin, paromomycin, ribostamycin, butirosin and gentamicin B. From Klebsiella pneumoniae.
   4843..5001    +  CDS            ble (fragment): BLE_KLEPN - Experimental evidence at protein level: Swiss-Prot protein existence level 1. Binding protein with a strong affinity to the bleomycin family of antibiotics. Binds to CL990; an antimitotic-antibiotic compound. From Klebsiella pneumoniae.
   4996..5117    +  polyA_signal   SV40 poly(A) signal: SV40 polyadenylation signal
   5190..5206    -  protein_bind   lac operator: The lac repressor binds to the lac operator to inhibit transcription in E. coli. This inhibition can be relieved by adding lactose or isopropyl-β-D-thiogalactopyranoside (IPTG). lac repressor encoded by lacI
   5214..5244    -  promoter       lac promoter: promoter for the E. coli lac operon
   5259..5280    -  protein_bind   CAP binding site: CAP binding activates transcription in the presence of cAMP. E. coli catabolite activator protein
   5293..5385    -  CDS            lacI (fragment): lac repressor; lacI; The lac repressor binds to the lac operator to inhibit transcription in E. coli. This inhibition can be relieved by adding lactose or isopropyl-β-D-thiogalactopyranoside (IPTG).
   5568..6156    -  rep_origin     ori: high-copy-number ColE1/pMB1/pBR322/pUC origin of replication
   6327..7187    -  CDS            AmpR: β-lactamase; bla; confers resistance to ampicillin, carbenicillin, and related antibiotics
   7188..7292    -  promoter       AmpR promoter: bla
   7351..46      -  misc_feature   bom (fragment) (across the origin): basis of mobility region from pBR322
