[The description below was written by a language model from this plasmid's Addgene catalogue record and pLannotate feature annotations shown in this document.]
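Description:
pcDNA_RGG-GFP-RGG_withTEVsite is a mammalian expression plasmid of about 7.4 kb built on the pcDNA3.1 backbone. It is maintained in E. coli through a high-copy ColE1/pUC-type origin and selected with ampicillin via the β-lactamase gene. An f1 origin is also present. For mammalian cells the backbone carries a neomycin phosphotransferase gene driven by the SV40 early promoter and terminated by the SV40 polyadenylation signal, which would permit G418 selection of stable transfectants. The short HIV-1 LTR, ble, lacI and bom hits in the automated annotation are small fragments, most likely backbone remnants or sequence-similarity matches rather than functional elements.

The payload is a single open reading frame transcribed from the human CMV immediate early enhancer and promoter and ended by the bovine growth hormone polyadenylation signal. A T7 promoter sits just upstream of the coding region. The encoded fusion places EGFP between two copies of the RGG domain of the C. elegans DEAD-box RNA helicase LAF-1; each appears in the feature table as a roughly 500 bp laf-1 fragment. The catalogue entry notes a TEV protease recognition site between RGG and EGFP. It is not annotated separately, but a short unannotated linker lies between the first RGG fragment and EGFP, and another between EGFP and the second.

The associated publication concerns controllable protein phase separation and responsive membraneless organelles. In that context, the tandem RGG domains would be expected to drive condensation of the fusion, with EGFP making the assemblies visible by fluorescence. TEV cleavage would detach an RGG domain and so offer a way to alter phase behaviour. The stated purpose is simply expression of RGG-GFP-RGG.
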