Addgene plasmid #124939: pcDNA_RGG-GFP-RGG_withTEVsite
Purpose: Expresion of RGG_GFP-RGG
Depositing lab: Matthew Good & Daniel Hammer & Benjamin Schuster. Depositing organization: University of Pennsylvania. Publication: Controllable protein phase separation and modular recruitment to form responsive membraneless organelles. Schuster BS, Reed EH, Parthasarathy R, Jahnke CN, Caldwell RM, Bermudez JG, Ramage H, Good MC, Hammer DA. Nat Commun. 2018 Jul 30;9(1):2985. doi: 10.1038/s41467-018-05403-1. PubMed 30061688.
Backbone
  Vector backbone: pcDNA3.1
  Vector type: Mammalian Expression
Growth in bacteria
  Bacterial resistance: Ampicillin, 100 μg/mL
  Growth temperature: 37°C
  Growth strain: DH5alpha
  Copy number: High Copy
Gene/Insert
  Gene/Insert name: RGG-GFP-RGG (using LAF-1 RGG domain)
  Species: C. elegans (nematode)
  Mutation: TEV site between RGG and EGFP
  Entrez Gene: laf-1 (a.k.a. CELE_Y71H2AM.19)
  Tag / fusion protein: GFP
  Cloning method: Gibson Cloning
Terms and licenses: Academic/Nonprofit Terms; Industry Terms: Not Available to Industry
How to cite: pcDNA_RGG-GFP-RGG_withTEVsite was a gift from Matthew Good & Daniel Hammer & Benjamin Schuster (Addgene plasmid # 124939 ; http://n2t.net/addgene:124939 ; RRID:Addgene_124939)
